>Addgene plasmid #143280 | TFORF1454 | addgene full sequence | sequence record 392306 | Addgene NGS Result
TTAATGTAGTCTTATGCAATACTCTTGTAGTCTTGCAACATGGTAACGATGAGTTAGCAACATGCCTTAC
AAGGAGAGAAAAAGCACCGTGCATGCCGATTGGTGGAAGTAAGGTGGTACGATCGTGCCTTATTAGGAAG
GCAACAGACGGGTCTGACATGGATTGGACGAACCACTGAATTGCCGCATTGCAGAGATATTGTATTTAAG
TGCCTAGCTCGATACATAAACGGGTCTCTCTGGTTAGACCAGATCTGAGCCTGGGAGCTCTCTGGCTAAC
TAGGGAACCCACTGCTTAAGCCTCAATAAAGCTTGCCTTGAGTGCTTCAAGTAGTGTGTGCCCGTCTGTT
GTGTGACTCTGGTAACTAGAGATCCCTCAGACCCTTTTAGTCAGTGTGGAAAATCTCTAGCAGTGGCGCC
CGAACAGGGACTTGAAAGCGAAAGGGAAACCAGAGGAGCTCTCTCGACGCAGGACTCGGCTTGCTGAAGC
GCGCACGGCAAGAGGCGAGGGGCGGCGACTGGTGAGTACGCCAAAAATTTTGACTAGCGGAGGCTAGAAG
GAGAGAGATGGGTGCGAGAGCGTCAGTATTAAGCGGGGGAGAATTAGATCGCGATGGGAAAAAATTCGGT
TAAGGCCAGGGGGAAAGAAAAAATATAAATTAAAACATATAGTATGGGCAAGCAGGGAGCTAGAACGATT
CGCAGTTAATCCTGGCCTGTTAGAAACATCAGAAGGCTGTAGACAAATACTGGGACAGCTACAACCATCC
CTTCAGACAGGATCAGAAGAACTTAGATCATTATATAATACAGTAGCAACCCTCTATTGTGTGCATCAAA
GGATAGAGATAAAAGACACCAAGGAAGCTTTAGACAAGATAGAGGAAGAGCAAAACAAAAGTAAGACCAC
CGCACAGCAAGCGGCCGCTGATCTTCAGACCTGGAGGAGGAGATATGAGGGACAATTGGAGAAGTGAATT
ATATAAATATAAAGTAGTAAAAATTGAACCATTAGGAGTAGCACCCACCAAGGCAAAGAGAAGAGTGGTG
CAGAGAGAAAAAAGAGCAGTGGGAATAGGAGCTTTGTTCCTTGGGTTCTTGGGAGCAGCAGGAAGCACTA
TGGGCGCAGCGTCAATGACGCTGACGGTACAGGCCAGACAATTATTGTCTGGTATAGTGCAGCAGCAGAA
CAATTTGCTGAGGGCTATTGAGGCGCAACAGCATCTGTTGCAACTCACAGTCTGGGGCATCAAGCAGCTC
CAGGCAAGAATCCTGGCTGTGGAAAGATACCTAAAGGATCAACAGCTCCTGGGGATTTGGGGTTGCTCTG
GAAAACTCATTTGCACCACTGCTGTGCCTTGGAATGCTAGTTGGAGTAATAAATCTCTGGAACAGATTTG
GAATCACACGACCTGGATGGAGTGGGACAGAGAAATTAACAATTACACAAGCTTAATACACTCCTTAATT
GAAGAATCGCAAAACCAGCAAGAAAAGAATGAACAAGAATTATTGGAATTAGATAAATGGGCAAGTTTGT
GGAATTGGTTTAACATAACAAATTGGCTGTGGTATATAAAATTATTCATAATGATAGTAGGAGGCTTGGT
AGGTTTAAGAATAGTTTTTGCTGTACTTTCTATAGTGAATAGAGTTAGGCAGGGATATTCACCATTATCG
TTTCAGACCCACCTCCCAACCCCGAGGGGACCCATGCATTGCATCTCAATTAGTCAGCAACCAGGTGTGG
AAAGTCCCCAGGCTCCCCAGCAGGCAGAAGTATGCAAAGCATGCGTCTCAATTAGTCAGCAACCATAGTC
CCGCCCCTAACTCCGCCCATCCCGCCCCTAACTCCGCCCAGTTCCGCCCATTCTCCGCCCCATGGCTGAC
TAATTTTTTTTATTTATGCAGAGGCCGAGGCCGCCTCGGCCTCTGAGCTATTCCAGAAGTAGTGAGGAGG
CTTTTTTGGAGGCCTAGGCTTTTGCAAAAAGCTTTCTAGAGGTACCACCGGAGCTTACCATGACCGAGTA
CAAGCCCACGGTGCGCCTCGCCACCCGCGACGACGTCCCCAGGGCCGTACGCACCCTCGCCGCCGCGTTC
GCCGACTACCCCGCCACGCGCCACACCGTCGATCCGGACCGCCACATCGAGCGGGTCACCGAGCTGCAAG
AACTCTTCCTCACGCGCGTCGGGCTCGACATCGGCAAGGTGTGGGTCGCGGACGACGGCGCCGCCGTGGC
GGTCTGGACCACGCCGGAGAGCGTCGAAGCGGGGGCGGTGTTCGCCGAGATCGGCCCGCGCATGGCCGAG
TTGAGCGGTTCCCGGCTGGCCGCGCAGCAACAGATGGAAGGCCTCCTGGCGCCGCACCGGCCCAAGGAGC
CCGCGTGGTTCCTGGCCACCGTCGGCGTCTCGCCCGACCACCAGGGCAAGGGTCTGGGCAGCGCCGTCGT
GCTCCCCGGAGTGGAGGCGGCCGAGCGCGCCGGGGTGCCCGCCTTCCTGGAGACCTCCGCGCCCCGCAAC
CTCCCCTTCTACGAGCGGCTCGGCTTCACCGTCACCGCCGACGTCGAGGTGCCCGAAGGACCGCGCACCT
GGTGCATGACCCGCAAGCCCGGTGCCAGTTAACGAATTCTAGATCTTGAGACAAATGGCAGTATTCATCC
ACAATTTTAAAAGAAAAGGGGGGATTGGGGGGTACAGTGCAGGGGAAAGAATAGTAGACATAATAGCAAC
AGACATACAAACTAAAGAATTACAAAAACAAATTACAAAAATTCAAAATTTTCGGGTTTATTACAGGGAC
AGCAGAGATCCACTTTGGCGCCGGCTCGAGGCCTGCAGGTGCAAAGATGGATAAAGTTTTAAACAGAGAG
GAATCTTTGCAGCTAATGGACCTTCTAGGTCTTGAAAGGAGTGGGAATTGGCTCCGGTGCCCGTCAGTGG
GCAGAGCGCACATCGCCCACAGTCCCCGAGAAGTTGGGGGGAGGGGTCGGCAATTGAACCGGTGCCTAGA
GAAGGTGGCGCGGGGTAAACTGGGAAAGTGATGTCGTGTACTGGCTCCGCCTTTTTCCCGAGGGTGGGGG
AGAACCGTATATAAGTGCAGTAGTCGCCGTGAACGTTCTTTTTCGCAACGGGTTTGCCGCCAGAACACAG
GTAAGTGCCGTGTGTGGTTCCCGCGGGCCTGGCCTCTTTACGGGTTATGGCCCTTGCGTGCCTTGAATTA
CTTCCACCTGGCTGCAGTACGTGATTCTTGATCCCGAGCTTCGGGTTGGAAGTGGGTGGGAGAGTTCGAG
GCCTTGCGCTTAAGGAGCCCCTTCGCCTCGTGCTTGAGTTGAGGCCTGGCCTGGGCGCTGGGGCCGCCGC
GTGCGAATCTGGTGGCACCTTCGCGCCTGTCTCGCTGCTTTCGATAAGTCTCTAGCCATTTAAAATTTTT
GATGACCTGCTGCGACGCTTTTTTTCTGGCAAGATAGTCTTGTAAATGCGGGCCAAGATCTGCACACTGG
TATTTCGGTTTTTGGGGCCGCGGGCGGCGACGGGGCCCGTGCGTCCCAGCGCACATGTTCGGCGAGGCGG
GGCCTGCGAGCGCGGCCACCGAGAATCGGACGGGGGTAGTCTCAAGCTGGCCGGCCTGCTCTGGTGCCTG
GCCTCGCGCCGCCGTGTATCGCCCCGCCCTGGGCGGCAAGGCTGGCCCGGTCGGCACCAGTTGCGTGAGC
GGAAAGATGGCCGCTTCCCGGCCCTGCTGCAGGGAGCTCAAAATGGAGGACGCGGCGCTCGGGAGAGCGG
GCGGGTGAGTCACCCACACAAAGGAAAAGGGCCTTTCCGTCCTCAGCCGTCGCTTCATGTGACTCCACGG
AGTACCGGGCGCCGTCCAGGCACCTCGATTAGTTCTCGAGCTTTTGGAGTACGTCGTCTTTAGGTTGGGG
GGAGGGGTTTTATGCGATGGAGTTTCCCCACACTGAGTGGGTGGAGACTGAAGTTAGGCCAGCTTGGCAC
TTGATGTAATTCTCCTTGGAATTTGCCCTTTTTGAGTTTGGATCTTGGTTCATTCTCAAGCCTCAGACAG
TGGTTCAAAGTTTTTTTCTTCCATTTCAGGTGTCGTGAGGCTAGCACCGCCACCATGACCCTTGATCATC
AGATCATCAATCCAACTCTTAAATGGTCACAACCTGCAGTGCCAAGTGGTGGGCCTCTTGTGCAGCATGC
ACACACAACTCTGGACAGTGATGCTGGCCTCACAGAAAACCCACTCACCAAGTTACTAGCTATTGGGAAA
GAAGATGACAATGCACAATGGCATTTATCTGGAAGTATTTTGGATGTGTATAGCGGTGAACAAGGAATTT
CACCAATTAACATGGGGCTTACAAGTGCTTCTTGTCCAAGTAGTCTACCAATGAAAAGAGAAATTACAGA
AACTGACACTAGAGCTTTAGCAAAAGAGAGACAAAAAAAGGACAACCACAACCTCATTGAAAGAAGAAGA
AGGTATAATATTAATTACCGAATCAAGGAGCTTGGCACTCTTATTCCAAAGTCTAATGATCCTGATATGC
GCTGGAACAAAGGAACCATTCTAAAAGCATCAGTGGAGTACATCAAGTGGCTACAAAAAGAACAACAGAG
AGCCCGAGAATTGGAACACAGACAGAAGAAATTAGAGCAGGCTAACAGGCGACTTCTACTTCGGATTCAG
GAACTAGAAATTCAGGCTCGTACTCATGGTCTGCCAACCCTGGCTTCACTTGGCACGGTTGATTTAGGTG
CTCATGTCACCAAACAGCAGAGCCATCCTGAGCAGAATTCAGTAGACTATTGCCAACAACTGACTGTGTC
TCAGGGGCCAAGCCCTGAGCTCTGTGATCAAGCTATAGCCTTTTCTGATCCTTTGTCATACTTCACAGAT
TTATCATTTAGTGCTGCATTGAAAGAGGAACAAAGATTGGATGGCATGCTATTGGATGACACAATCTCTC
CATTTGGAACAGATCCTCTGCTATCTGCCACTTCCCCTGCAGTTTCCAAAGAAAGCAGTAGGAGAAGTAG
CTTTAGCTCAGATGATGGTGATGAATTATAGTAATGAACTAGTCCGTAACTTGAAAGTATTTCGATTTCT
TGGCTTTATATATCTTGTGGAAAGGACGAGGCGGCAACTGATAGTGCCAATCGACGCGTTAAGTCGACAA
TCAACCTCTGGATTACAAAATTTGTGAAAGATTGACTGGTATTCTTAACTATGTTGCTCCTTTTACGCTA
TGTGGATACGCTGCTTTAATGCCTTTGTATCATGCTATTGCTTCCCGTATGGCTTTCATTTTCTCCTCCT
TGTATAAATCCTGGTTGCTGTCTCTTTATGAGGAGTTGTGGCCCGTTGTCAGGCAACGTGGCGTGGTGTG
CACTGTGTTTGCTGACGCAACCCCCACTGGTTGGGGCATTGCCACCACCTGTCAGCTCCTTTCCGGGACT
TTCGCTTTCCCCCTCCCTATTGCCACGGCGGAACTCATCGCCGCCTGCCTTGCCCGCTGCTGGACAGGGG
CTCGGCTGTTGGGCACTGACAATTCCGTGGTGTTGTCGGGGAAATCATCGTCCTTTCCTTGGCTGCTCGC
CTGTGTTGCCACCTGGATTCTGCGCGGGACGTCCTTCTGCTACGTCCCTTCGGCCCTCAATCCAGCGGAC
CTTCCTTCCCGCGGCCTGCTGCCGGCTCTGCGGCCTCTTCCGCGTCTTCGCCTTCGCCCTCAGACGAGTC
GGATCTCCCTTTGGGCCGCCTCCCCGCGTCGACTTTAAGACCAATGACTTACAAGGCAGCTGTAGATCTT
AGCCACTTTTTAAAAGAAAAGGGGGGACTGGAAGGGCTAATTCACTCCCAACGAAGACAAGATCTGCTTT
TTGCTTGTACTGGGTCTCTCTGGTTAGACCAGATCTGAGCCTGGGAGCTCTCTGGCTAACTAGGGAACCC
ACTGCTTAAGCCTCAATAAAGCTTGCCTTGAGTGCTTCAAGTAGTGTGTGCCCGTCTGTTGTGTGACTCT
GGTAACTAGAGATCCCTCAGACCCTTTTAGTCAGTGTGGAAAATCTCTAGCAGTACGTATAGTAGTTCAT
GTCATCTTATTATTCAGTATTTATAACTTGCAAAGAAATGAATATCAGAGAGTGAGAGGAACTTGTTTAT
TGCAGCTTATAATGGTTACAAATAAAGCAATAGCATCACAAATTTCACAAATAAAGCATTTTTTTCACTG
CATTCTAGTTGTGGTTTGTCCAAACTCATCAATGTATCTTATCATGTCTGGCTCTAGCTATCCCGCCCCT
AACTCCGCCCATCCCGCCCCTAACTCCGCCCAGTTCCGCCCATTCTCCGCCCCATGGCTGACTAATTTTT
TTTATTTATGCAGAGGCCGAGGCCGCCTCGGCCTCTGAGCTATTCCAGAAGTAGTGAGGAGGCTTTTTTG
GAGGCCTAGGGACGTACCCAATTCGCCCTATAGTGAGTCGTATTACGCGCGCTCACTGGCCGTCGTTTTA
CAACGTCGTGACTGGGAAAACCCTGGCGTTACCCAACTTAATCGCCTTGCAGCACATCCCCCTTTCGCCA
GCTGGCGTAATAGCGAAGAGGCCCGCACCGATCGCCCTTCCCAACAGTTGCGCAGCCTGAATGGCGAATG
GG
[124 nt withheld, positions 6653-6776]
C
[91 nt withheld, positions 6778-6868]
A
[49 nt withheld, positions 6870-6918]
CCTTTGACGTTGGAGTCCACGTTCTTT
[37 nt withheld, positions 6946-6982]
ACCCTATCTCGGTCTATTCTTTTGATTTATAAGGGATTTTGCCGATTTCGGCCTATTGGTTAAAAAATGA
GCTGATTTAACAAAAATTTAACGCGAATTTTAACAAAATATTAACGCTTACAATTTAGGTGGCACTTTTC
GGGGAAATGTGCGCGGAACCCCTATTTGTTTATTTTTCTAAATACATTCAAATATGTATCCGCTCATGAG
ACAATAACCCTGATAAATGCTTCAATAATATTGAAAAAGGAAGAGTATGAGTATTCAACATTTCCGTGTC
GCCCTTATTCCCTTTTTTGCGGCATTTTGCCTTCCTGTTTTTGCTCACCCAGAAACGCTGGTGAAAGTAA
AAGATGCTGAAGATCAGTTGGGTGCACGAGTGGGTTACATCGAACTGGATCTCAACAGCGGTAAGATCCT
TGAGAGTTTTCGCCCCGAAGAACGTTTTCCAATGATGAGCACTTTTAAAGTTCTGCTATGTGGCGCGGTA
TTATCCCGTATTGACGCCGGGCAAGAGCAACTCGGTCGCCGCATACACTATTCTCAGAATGACTTGGTTG
AGTACTCACCAGTCACAGAAAAGCATCTTACGGATGGCATGACAGTAAGAGAATTATGCAGTGCTGCCAT
AACCATGAGTGATAACACTGCGGCCAACTTACTTCTGACAACGATCGGAGGACCGAAGGAGCTAACCGCT
TTTTTGCACAACATGGGGGATCATGTAACTCGCCTTGATCGTTGGGAACCGGAGCTGAATGAAGCCATAC
CAAACGACGAGCGTGACACCACGATGCCTGTAGCAATGGCAACAACGTTGCGCAAACTATTAACTGGCGA
ACTACTTACTCTAGCTTCCCGGCAACAATTAATAGACTGGATGGAGGCGGATAAAGTTGCAGGACCACTT
CTGCGCTCGGCCCTTCCGGCTGGCTGGTTTATTGCTGATAAATCTGGAGCCGGTGAGCGTGGGTCTCGCG
GTATCATTGCAGCACTGGGGCCAGATGGTAAGCCCTCCCGTATCGTAGTTATCTACACGACGGGGAGTCA
GGCAACTATGGATGAACGAAATAGACAGATCGCTGAGATAGGTGCCTCACTGATTAAGCATTGGTAACTG
TCAGACCAAGTTTACTCATATATACTTTAGATTGATTTAAAACTTCATTTTTAATTTAAAAGGATCTAGG
TGAAGATCCTTTTTGATAATCTCATGACCAAAATCCCTTAACGTGAGTTTTCGTTCCACTGAGCGTCAGA
CCCCGTAGAAAAGATCAAAGGATCTTCTTGAGATCCTTTTTTTCTGCGCGTAATCTGCTGCTTGCAAACA
AAAAAACCACCGCTACCAGCGGTGGTTTGTTTGCCGGATCAAGAGCTACCAACTCTTTTTCCGAAGGTAA
CTGGCTTCAGCAGAGCGCAGATACCAAATACTGTTCTTCTAGTGTAGCCGTAGTTAGGCCACCACTTCAA
GAACTCTGTAGCACCGCCTACATACCTCGCTCTGCTAATCCTGTTACCAGTGGCTGCTGCCAGTGGCGAT
AAGTCGTGTCTTACCGGGTTGGACTCAAGACGATAGTTACCGGATAAGGCGCAGCGGTCGGGCTGAACGG
GGGGTTCGTGCACACAGCCCAGCTTGGAGCGAACGACCTACACCGAACTGAGATACCTACAGCGTGAGCT
ATGAGAAAGCGCCACGCTTCCCGAAGGGAGAAAGGCGGACAGGTATCCGGTAAGCGGCAGGGTCGGAACA
GGAGAGCGCACGAGGGAGCTTCCAGGGGGAAACGCCTGGTATCTTTATAGTCCTGTCGGGTTTCGCCACC
TCTGACTTGAGCGTCGATTTTTGTGATGCTCGTCAGGGGGGCGGAGCCTATGGAAAAACGCCAGCAACGC
GGCCTTTTTACGGTTCCTGGCCTTTTGCTGGCCTTTTGCTCACATGTTCTTTCCTGCGTTATCCCCTGAT
TCTGTGGATAACCGTATTACCGCCTTTGAGTGAGCTGATACCGCTCGCCGCAGCCGAACGACCGAGCGCA
GCGAGTCAGTGAGCGAGGAAGCGGAAGAGCGCCCAATACGCAAACCGCCTCTCCCCGCGCGTTGGCCGAT
TCATTAATGCAGCTGGCACGACAGGTTTCCCGACTGGAAAGCGGGCAGTGAGCGCAACGCAATTAATGTG
AGTTAGCTCACTCATTAGGCACCCCAGGCTTTACACTTTATGCTTCCGGCTCGTATGTTGTGTGGAATTG
TGAGCGGATAACAATTTCACACAGGAAACAGCTATGACCATGATTACGCCAAGCGCGCAATTAACCCTCA
CTAAAGGGAACAAAAGCTGGAGCTGCAAGC
Features (pLannotate 1.2.2; 31 found; start..end, strand, type, name):
      5..231     +  promoter       RSV promoter: Rous sarcoma virus enhancer/promoter
    232..412     +  LTR            5' LTR (truncated): truncated 5' long terminal repeat (LTR) from HIV-1
    459..584     +  misc_feature   HIV-1 Ψ: packaging signal of human immunodeficiency virus type 1
    568..931     +  CDS            HIV-1 gag (fragment): gag protein from human immunodeficiency virus 1; gag
   1077..1310    +  misc_feature   RRE: The Rev response element (RRE) of HIV-1 allows for Rev-dependent mRNA export from the nucleus to the cytoplasm.
   1687..1713    +  CDS            Rev (fragment): human immunodeficiency virus 1 (HIV-1) Rev protein; rev; enhances nuclear export of unspliced and incompletely spliced viral mRNAs
   1720..1743    +  promoter       SV40 promoter (fragment): SV40 early promoter
   1744..1815    +  promoter       SV40 promoter (fragment): SV40 enhancer and early promoter
   1839..1974    +  rep_origin     SV40 ori: SV40 origin of replication
   2020..2616    +  CDS            PuroR (fragment): puromycin N-acetyltransferase; pac from Streptomyces; confers resistance to puromycin
   2665..2782    +  misc_feature   cPPT/CTS: central polypurine tract and central termination sequence of HIV-1
   2847..2913    +  CDS            small t antigen (fragment): SV40 (simian virus 40) small t antigen
   2920..4098    +  promoter       EF-1α promoter: strong constitutive promoter for human elongation factor EF-1α
   4115..5068    +  CDS            TFEC (fragment): TFEC_HUMAN - Also known as BHLHE34, TCFEC, TFECL. Experimental evidence at protein level: Swiss-Prot protein existence level 1. Transcriptional regulator that acts as a repressor or an activator. Acts as a transcriptional repressor on minimal promoter containing element F (that includes an E-box sequence). Binds to element F in an E-box sequence-specific manner. Acts as a transcriptional transactivator on the proximal promoter region of the tartrate-resistant acid phosphatase (TRAP) E-box containing promoter (By similarity). Collaborates with MITF in target gene activation (By similarity). Act
   5084..5137    +  promoter       U6 promoter (fragment): RNA polymerase III promoter for human U6 snRNA
   5179..5767    +  misc_feature   WPRE: woodchuck hepatitis virus posttranscriptional regulatory element
   5818..5837    +  misc_feature   cPPT/CTS (fragment): central polypurine tract and central termination sequence of HIV-1
   5839..6072    +  LTR            3' LTR (ΔU3): self-inactivating 3' long terminal repeat (LTR) from HIV-1
   6150..6271    +  polyA_signal   SV40 poly(A) signal: SV40 polyadenylation signal
   6311..6446    +  rep_origin     SV40 ori: SV40 origin of replication
   6467..6485    -  promoter       T7 promoter: promoter for bacteriophage T7 RNA polymerase
   6493..6648    +  CDS            lacZα (fragment): LacZα fragment of β-galactosidase; lacZ fragment
   6653..7081    +  rep_origin     f1 ori (sequence partly withheld): f1 bacteriophage origin of replication; arrow indicates direction of (+) strand synthesis
   7134..7238    +  promoter       AmpR promoter: bla
   7239..8099    +  CDS            AmpR: β-lactamase; bla; confers resistance to ampicillin, carbenicillin, and related antibiotics
   8270..8858    +  rep_origin     ori: high-copy-number ColE1/pMB1/pBR322/pUC origin of replication
   9041..9133    +  CDS            lacI (fragment): lac repressor; lacI; The lac repressor binds to the lac operator to inhibit transcription in E. coli. This inhibition can be relieved by adding lactose or isopropyl-β-D-thiogalactopyranoside (IPTG).
   9146..9167    +  protein_bind   CAP binding site: CAP binding activates transcription in the presence of cAMP. E. coli catabolite activator protein
   9182..9212    +  promoter       lac promoter: promoter for the E. coli lac operon
   9220..9236    +  protein_bind   lac operator: The lac repressor binds to the lac operator to inhibit transcription in E. coli. This inhibition can be relieved by adding lactose or isopropyl-β-D-thiogalactopyranoside (IPTG). lac repressor encoded by lacI
   9281..9299    +  promoter       T3 promoter: promoter for bacteriophage T3 RNA polymerase
