[The description below was written by a language model from this plasmid's Addgene catalogue record and pLannotate feature annotations shown in this document.]
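Description:
TFORF1454 is a lentiviral mammalian expression plasmid built on the pLX_TRC317 backbone and carrying the human transcription factor TFEC as a synthesized open reading frame. It belongs to a barcoded collection of transcription factor ORFs. Each clone carries a unique 24-bp barcode so that the overexpressed factor can be identified by sequencing in pooled screens, such as directed-differentiation screens. The feature table does not annotate the barcode itself. In bacteria the plasmid is maintained through a high-copy ColE1/pUC-type origin and selected with ampicillin via β-lactamase. An f1 origin and remnants of a lac/lacZα cloning region with T3 and T7 promoters are also present in the backbone. The depositor notes a risk of recombination, which is common for LTR-containing plasmids.

The viral portion has a third-generation, self-inactivating layout. An RSV promoter drives a truncated HIV-1 5' LTR, followed by the Ψ packaging signal with a partial gag sequence, the Rev response element for Rev-dependent nuclear export of the genomic RNA, and a cPPT/CTS. The 3' LTR carries the ΔU3 deletion, which silences LTR promoter activity after integration. Between the LTRs sit two expression units. An SV40 early promoter/origin region drives puromycin N-acetyltransferase for selection of transduced cells, and the human EF-1α promoter drives constitutive expression of TFEC. A WPRE downstream of the ORF enhances transcript stability and expression, and an SV40 polyadenylation signal lies beyond the 3' LTR. Short hits annotated between TFEC and the WPRE (a U6 promoter fragment) and upstream of the EF-1α promoter (a small t antigen fragment) are partial matches rather than functional elements. The 9,322-nt sequenced record matches the stated backbone plus insert size.
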