Addgene plasmid #143280: TFORF1454
Purpose: Lentiviral vector for overexpressing transcription factor ORFs with unique 24-bp barcodes. Barcodes facilitate identification of transcription factors in pooled screens.
Depositing lab: Feng Zhang. Depositing organization: Broad Institute. Publication: A transcription factor atlas of directed differentiation. Joung J, Ma S, Tay T, Geiger-Schuller KR, Kirchgatterer PC, Verdine VK, Guo B, Arias-Garcia MA, Allen WE, Singh A, Kuksenko O, Abudayyeh OO, Gootenberg JS, Fu Z, Macrae RK, Buenrostro JD, Regev A, Zhang F. Cell. 2023 Jan 5;186(1):209-229.e26. doi: 10.1016/j.cell.2022.11.026. PubMed 36608654.
Backbone
  Vector backbone: pLX_TRC317
  Backbone manufacturer: Broad Institute Genetic Perturbation Platform
  Backbone size w/o insert (bp): 8264
  Vector type: Mammalian Expression, Lentiviral
  Selectable markers: Puromycin
Growth in bacteria
  Bacterial resistance: Ampicillin, 100 μg/mL
  Growth temperature: 37°C
  Growth strain: NEB Stable
  Copy number: High Copy
Gene/Insert
  Gene/Insert name: TFEC
  Species: H. sapiens (human)
  Insert size (bp): 1058
  Entrez Gene: TFEC (a.k.a. TCFEC, TFE-C, TFEC-L, TFECL, bHLHe34, hTFEC-L)
  Promoter: EF1a
  Cloning method: Unknown
  Sequencing primers: 5′ GGGTGGAGACTGAAGTTAGGCCAG; 3′ CACATAGCGTAAAAGGAGCAACATAG
Terms and licenses: Academic/Nonprofit Terms; Industry Terms: Not Available to Industry
Depositor comments: NM_001018058,ENST00000320239 . The transcription factor ORF portion of this plasmid was synthesized by Genewiz. Please test multiple small colonies in case of plasmid recombination. To make this collection available in a timely manner, a portion of this collection was not fully sequenced by Addgene. If an Addgene verified full plasmid sequence is not available, please contact us prior to placing an order to request the full sequence.
How to cite: TFORF1454 was a gift from Feng Zhang (Addgene plasmid # 143280 ; http://n2t.net/addgene:143280 ; RRID:Addgene_143280)
