>Addgene plasmid #143280 | TFORF1454 | depositor partial sequence | sequence record 281978 | Insert
ACCGCCACCATGACCCTTGATCATCAGATCATCAATCCAACTCTTAAATGGTCACAACCTGCAGTGCCAA
GTGGTGGGCCTCTTGTGCAGCATGCACACACAACTCTGGACAGTGATGCTGGCCTCACAGAAAACCCACT
CACCAAGTTACTAGCTATTGGGAAAGAAGATGACAATGCACAATGGCATTTATCTGGAAGTATTTTGGAT
GTGTATAGCGGTGAACAAGGAATTTCACCAATTAACATGGGGCTTACAAGTGCTTCTTGTCCAAGTAGTC
TACCAATGAAAAGAGAAATTACAGAAACTGACACTAGAGCTTTAGCAAAAGAGAGACAAAAAAAGGACAA
CCACAACCTCATTGAAAGAAGAAGAAGGTATAATATTAATTACCGAATCAAGGAGCTTGGCACTCTTATT
CCAAAGTCTAATGATCCTGATATGCGCTGGAACAAAGGAACCATTCTAAAAGCATCAGTGGAGTACATCA
AGTGGCTACAAAAAGAACAACAGAGAGCCCGAGAATTGGAACACAGACAGAAGAAATTAGAGCAGGCTAA
CAGGCGACTTCTACTTCGGATTCAGGAACTAGAAATTCAGGCTCGTACTCATGGTCTGCCAACCCTGGCT
TCACTTGGCACGGTTGATTTAGGTGCTCATGTCACCAAACAGCAGAGCCATCCTGAGCAGAATTCAGTAG
ACTATTGCCAACAACTGACTGTGTCTCAGGGGCCAAGCCCTGAGCTCTGTGATCAAGCTATAGCCTTTTC
TGATCCTTTGTCATACTTCACAGATTTATCATTTAGTGCTGCATTGAAAGAGGAACAAAGATTGGATGGC
ATGCTATTGGATGACACAATCTCTCCATTTGGAACAGATCCTCTGCTATCTGCCACTTCCCCTGCAGTTT
CCAAAGAAAGCAGTAGGAGAAGTAGCTTTAGCTCAGATGATGGTGATGAATTATAGTAATGAACTAGTCC
GTAACTTGAAAGTATTTCGATTTCTTGGCTTTATATATCTTGTGGAAAGGACGAGGCGGCAACTGATAGT
GCCAATCG
