>Addgene plasmid #143280 | TFORF1454 | depositor partial sequence | sequence record 281979 | Barcode
GGCGGCAACTGATAGTGCCAATCG
